Addgene plasmid #74251: pDA171
Purpose: Intermediate cloning vector, with MCS2 containing inducible stable peptide driven by pSTL1 (Venus 2xNLSs SZ1).
Depositing lab: Serge Pelet. Depositing organization: Universite de Lausanne (UNIL). Publication: Real-time quantification of protein expression at the single-cell level via dynamic protein synthesis translocation reporters. Aymoz D, Wosika V, Durandau E, Pelet S. Nat Commun. 2016 Apr 21;7:11304. doi: 10.1038/ncomms11304. PubMed 27098003.
Backbone
  Vector backbone: pRS305
  Backbone size w/o insert (bp): 5053
  Total vector size (bp): 7281
  Modifications to backbone: The MCS was removed by PvuII digestion. The coding sequence is now flanked by AatII and SphI.
  Vector type: Bacterial Expression, Yeast Expression
Growth in bacteria
  Bacterial resistance: Ampicillin, 100 μg/mL
  Growth temperature: 37°C
  Growth strain: DH5alpha
  Copy number: Unknown
Gene/Insert
  Gene/Insert name: Inducible peptide of the dPSTR
  Species: S. cerevisiae (budding yeast)
  Insert size (bp): 2228
  Promoter: pSTL1
  Tag / fusion protein: Venus (N terminal on insert)
  Cloning method: Restriction Enzyme; 5′ cloning site AatII (not destroyed); 3′ cloning site SphI (not destroyed)
  Sequencing primers: 5′ T7; 3′ T3
Resource information
  A portion of this plasmid was derived from a plasmid made by: The SynZips were provided by the Keating lab.
Terms and licenses: Academic/Nonprofit Terms; Industry Terms: Not Available to Industry
Depositor comments: This intermediate cloning vector is used to change the measured promoter (here pSTL1), by cloning it between SacI (or AatII) and XbaI (or SpeI). The entire inducible peptide has to be inserted into a pSIV by cloning AatII / SphI (into pDA183 or pDA200 for instance). For more information, see Aymoz et al. Nat. Comm. 2016.
How to cite: pDA171 was a gift from Serge Pelet (Addgene plasmid # 74251 ; http://n2t.net/addgene:74251 ; RRID:Addgene_74251)
