[The description below was written by a language model from this plasmid's Addgene catalogue record and pLannotate feature annotations shown in this document.]
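Description:
pDA171 is an intermediate cloning vector built on the yeast integrative shuttle backbone pRS305, from which the original multiple cloning site was removed by PvuII digestion. In E. coli it is maintained through a high-copy ColE1/pUC-type origin and selected with ampicillin (AmpR under its own bla promoter); an f1 origin is also present. For yeast, the backbone carries the LEU2 auxotrophic marker with its native promoter. No yeast replication origin is annotated, consistent with an integrative pRS30x-type plasmid. Short annotated fragments of rop, bom, lacZα, lacI and neighbouring yeast genes appear to be backbone remnants rather than functional parts.

The 2.2 kb insert, flanked by preserved AatII and SphI sites, encodes the inducible component of a dPSTR (dynamic protein synthesis translocation reporter). According to the record, the STL1 promoter from S. cerevisiae drives a stable peptide consisting of Venus yellow fluorescent protein fused to two nuclear localization signals and the SynZip SZ1 coiled-coil domain. The feature table annotates Venus and a downstream CYC1 terminator, but not the promoter, the NLSs or the SynZip, which presumably lie in the unannotated regions upstream and downstream of Venus; a short attB1-like match sits just after Venus. T7 and T3 promoter sequences flank the cassette and serve as sequencing primer sites.

The plasmid is a shuttle step rather than a final reporter. The measured promoter can be exchanged by cloning a new one between SacI or AatII and XbaI or SpeI, after which the whole inducible peptide cassette is moved as an AatII/SphI fragment into a pSIV vector. The system is intended for real-time, single-cell quantification of promoter-driven protein expression in yeast.
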