Features (pLannotate 1.2.2; 19 found; start..end, strand, type, name):
      7..25      +  promoter       T7 promoter: promoter for bacteriophage T7 RNA polymerase
    839..889     +  misc_feature   MCS (fragment): pBluescript multiple cloning site
    978..1688    +  CDS            Venus: Venus is a basic (constitutively fluorescent) yellow fluorescent protein published in 2002, derived from Aequorea victoria. It is reported to be a rapidly-maturing weak dimer with moderate acid sensitivity.
   1716..1740    +  protein_bind   attB1: mutant version of attB; recombination site for the Gateway® BP reaction BP Clonase™
   1935..2182    +  terminator     CYC1 terminator: S. cerevisiae CYC1; transcription terminator for CYC1
   2205..2222    -  promoter       T3 promoter (fragment): promoter for bacteriophage T3 RNA polymerase
   2292..2327    +  CDS            rop (fragment): Rop protein, which maintains plasmids at low copy number; rop
   2429..2479    +  misc_feature   bom (fragment): basis of mobility region from pBR322
   2492..2593    +  CDS            NFS1 (fragment): NFS1_YEAST - Also known as SPL1 From Saccharomyces cerevisiae (strain ATCC 204508 / S288c) (Baker's yeast).
   2955..4049    -  CDS            LEU2: 3-isopropylmalate dehydrogenase, required for leucine biosynthesis; S. cerevisiae LEU2; yeast auxotrophic marker
   4062..4466    -  promoter       LEU2 promoter: S. cerevisiae LEU2
   4606..4683    -  CDS            YO192_YEAST (fragment): Experimental evidence at protein level: Swiss-Prot protein existence level 1. From Saccharomyces cerevisiae (strain ATCC 204508 / S288c) (Baker's yeast).
   4713..4765    +  misc_feature   bom (fragment): basis of mobility region from pBR322
   4766..5221    -  rep_origin     f1 ori (sequence partly withheld): f1 bacteriophage origin of replication; arrow indicates direction of (+) strand synthesis
   5229..5298    -  CDS            lacZα (fragment): LacZα fragment of β-galactosidase; lacZ fragment
   5291..5349    -  CDS            lacI (fragment): lac repressor; lacI; The lac repressor binds to the lac operator to inhibit transcription in E. coli. This inhibition can be relieved by adding lactose or isopropyl-β-D-thiogalactopyranoside (IPTG).
   5532..6120    -  rep_origin     ori: high-copy-number ColE1/pMB1/pBR322/pUC origin of replication
   6291..7151    -  CDS            AmpR: β-lactamase; bla; confers resistance to ampicillin, carbenicillin, and related antibiotics
   7152..7256    -  promoter       AmpR promoter: bla
>Addgene plasmid #74251 | pDA171 | depositor full sequence | sequence record 139758 | pDA171 sequence 7281 bps
GACGTCTAATACGACTCACTATAGGGCGAATTGGAGCTCGCAGAACACCACTACTGATACTCATTGCCAA
GGCTAGGAGGCACCATCCGTTTCATTTTCTTTGAGGTAAGCCAATCATGAAATAGTATACACATCCATAA
CGGACGTACGGACGAAATAAGTGCCGTTGTCCCACTATTCCACCGCATTTGGCCCATTTGGCTCACTTTG
ACTCAACTTGCGTCATTTTAACTGATATGAAGGGTCCGACTTTGTCCTTTTTCGGCCACCGCATACCCCA
CGGCGATGCCTCCGCTACCTGCATTTGAGTAGCATCTCCGTTTCGCGGGGTATTCGGCGCTACGTCGCCT
GTTCGAGCGGCTCTGTTCGTTGCATGAAACTAAAATAAGCGGAAAGTGTCCAGCCATCCACTACGTCAGA
AAGAAATAATGGTTGTACACTGTTTCTCGGCTATATACCGTTTTTGGTTGGTTAATCCTCGCCAGGTGCA
GCTATTGCGCTTGGCTGCTTCGCGATAGTAGTAATCTGAGAAAGTGCAGATCCCGGTAAGGGAAACACTT
TTGGTTCACCTTTGATAGGGCTTTCATTGGGGCATTCGTAACAAAAAGGAAGTAGATAGAGAAATTGAGA
AAGCTTAAGTGAGATGTTTTAGCTTCAATTTTGTCCCCTTCAACGCTGCTTGGCCTTAGAGGGTCAGAAT
TGCAGTTCAGGAGTAGTCACACTCATAGTATATAAACAAGCCCTTTATTGATTTTGAATAATTATTTTGT
ATACGTGTTCTAGCATACAAGTTAGAATAAATAAAAAATAGAAAAATAGAACATAGAAAGTTTTAGACCT
CTAGAACTAGTGGATCCCCCGGGCTGCAGGAATTCGATATCAAGCTTATGAGATCCGAACCCAAGAAGAA
GCGGAAGGTGGGGGCTGGTGCTGAACCCAAGAAGAAGCGGAAGGTGGGGGGATCTAGTAGATCTGCTTCT
AAAGGTGAAGAATTATTCACTGGTGTTGTCCCAATTTTGGTTGAATTAGATGGTGATGTTAATGGTCACA
AATTTTCTGTCTCCGGTGAAGGTGAAGGTGATGCTACTTACGGTAAATTGACCTTAAAATTGATTTGTAC
TACTGGTAAATTGCCAGTTCCATGGCCAACCTTAGTCACTACTTTAGGTTATGGTTTGCAATGTTTTGCT
AGATACCCAGATCATATGAAACAACATGACTTTTTCAAGTCTGCCATGCCAGAAGGTTATGTTCAAGAAA
GAACTATTTTTTTCAAAGATGACGGTAACTACAAGACCAGAGCTGAAGTCAAGTTTGAAGGTGATACCTT
AGTTAATAGAATCGAATTAAAAGGTATTGATTTTAAAGAAGATGGTAACATTTTAGGTCACAAATTGGAA
TACAACTATAACTCTCACAATGTTTACATCACTGCTGACAAACAAAAGAATGGTATCAAAGCTAACTTCA
AAATTAGACACAACATTGAAGATGGTGGTGTTCAATTAGCTGACCATTATCAACAAAATACTCCAATTGG
TGATGGTCCAGTCTTGTTACCAGACAACCATTACTTATCCTATCAATCTGCCTTATCCAAAGATCCAAAC
GAAAAGAGAGACCACATGGTCTTGTTAGAATTTGTTACTGCTGCTGGTATTACCCATGGTATGGATGAAT
TGTACAAAGGATCCGTCGACGGTGGGTCGAATCAAACAAGTTTGTACAAAAAAGCAGGCTCCGCGGCCGC
CCCCTTCACCATGGAATTCAAAAGA
[141 nt withheld, positions 1776-1916]
GAATAAGCTAGCCTCGAGTCATGTAATTAGTTATGTCACGCTTACATTCACGCCCTCCCCCCACATCCGC
TCTAACCGAAAAGGAAGGAGTTAGACAACCTGAAGTCTAGGTCCCTATTTATTTTTTTATAGTTATGTTA
GTATTAAGAACGTTATTTATATTTCAAATTTTTCTTTTTTTTCTGTACAGACGCGTGTACGCATGTAACA
TTATACTGAAAACCTTGCTTGAGAAGGTTTTGGGACGCTCGAAGGCTTTAATTTGCGGCCGGTACCCAGC
TTTTGTTCCCTTTAGTGAGGGTTAATGCATGCTAAGAAACCATTATTATCATGACATTAACCTATAAAAA
TAGGCGTATCACGAGGCCCTTTCGTCTCGCGCGTTTCGGTGATGACGGTGAAAACCTCTGACACATGCAG
CTCCCGGAGACGGTCACAGCTTGTCTGTAAGCGGATGCCGGGAGCAGACAAGCCCGTCAGGGCGCGTCAG
CGGGTGTTGGCGGGTGTCGGGGCTGGCTTAACTATGCGGCATCAGAGCAGATTGTACTGAGAGTGCACCA
TATCGACTACGTCGTAAGGCCGTTTCTGACAGAGTAAAATTCTTGAGGGAACTTTCACCATTATGGGAAA
TGGTTCAAGAAGGTATTGACTTAAACTCCATCAAATGGTCAGGTCATTGAGTGTTTTTTATTTGTTGTAT
TTTTTTTTTTTTAGAGAAAATCCTCCAATATCAAATTAGGAATCGTAGTTTCATGATTTTCTGTTACACC
TAACTTTTTGTGTGGTGCCCTCCTCCTTGTCAATATTAATGTTAAAGTGCAATTCTTTTTCCTTATCACG
TTGAGCCATTAGTATCAATTTGCTTACCTGTATTCCTTTACTATCCTCCTTTTTCTCCTTCTTGATAAAT
GTATGTAGATTGCGTATATAGTTTCGTCTACCCTATGAACATATTCCATTTTGTAATTTCGTGTCGTTTC
TATTATGAATTTCATTTATAAAGTTTATGTACAAATATCATAAAAAAAGAGAATCTTTTTAAGCAAGGAT
TTTCTTAACTTCTTCGGCGACAGCATCACCGACTTCGGTGGTACTGTTGGAACCACCTAAATCACCAGTT
CTGATACCTGCATCCAAAACCTTTTTAACTGCATCTTCAATGGCCTTACCTTCTTCAGGCAAGTTCAATG
ACAATTTCAACATCATTGCAGCAGACAAGATAGTGGCGATAGGGTCAACCTTATTCTTTGGCAAATCTGG
AGCAGAACCGTGGCATGGTTCGTACAAACCAAATGCGGTGTTCTTGTCTGGCAAAGAGGCCAAGGACGCA
GATGGCAACAAACCCAAGGAACCTGGGATAACGGAGGCTTCATCGGAGATGATATCACCAAACATGTTGC
TGGTGATTATAATACCATTTAGGTGGGTTGGGTTCTTAACTAGGATCATGGCGGCAGAATCAATCAATTG
ATGTTGAACCTTCAATGTAGGGAATTCGTTCTTGATGGTTTCCTCCACAGTTTTTCTCCATAATCTTGAA
GAGGCCAAAACATTAGCTTTATCCAAGGACCAAATAGGCAATGGTGGCTCATGTTGTAGGGCCATGAAAG
CGGCCATTCTTGTGATTCTTTGCACTTCTGGAACGGTGTATTGTTCACTATCCCAAGCGACACCATCACC
ATCGTCTTCCTTTCTCTTACCAAAGTAAATACCTCCCACTAATTCTCTGACAACAACGAAGTCAGTACCT
TTAGCAAATTGTGGCTTGATTGGAGATAAGTCTAAAAGAGAGTCGGATGCAAAGTTACATGGTCTTAAGT
TGGCGTACAATTGAAGTTCTTTACGGATTTTTAGTAAACCTTGTTCAGGTCTAACACTACCGGTACCCCA
TTTAGGACCACCCACAGCACCTAACAAAACGGCATCAACCTTCTTGGAGGCTTCCAGCGCCTCATCTGGA
AGTGGGACACCTGTAGCATCGATAGCAGCACCACCAATTAAATGATTTTCGAAATCGAACTTGACATTGG
AACGAACATCAGAAATAGCTTTAAGAACCTTAATGGCTTCGGCTGTGATTTCTTGACCAACGTGGTCACC
TGGCAAAACGACGATCTTCTTAGGGGCAGACATAGGGGCAGACATTAGAATGGTATATCCTTGAAATATA
TATATATATTGCTGAAATGTAAAAGGTAAGAAAAGTTAGAAAGTAAGACGATTGCTAACCACCTATTGGA
AAAAACAATAGGTCCTTAAATAATATTGTCAACTTCAAGTATTGTGATGCAAGCATTTAGTCATGAACGC
TTCTCTATTCTATATGAAAAGCCGGTTCCGGCCTCTCACCTTTCCTTTTTCTCCCAATTTTTCAGTTGAA
AAAGGTATATGCGTCAGGCGACCTCTGAAATTAACAAAAAATTTCCAGTCATCGAATTTGATTCTGTGCG
ATAGCGCCCCTGTGTGTTCTCGTTATGTTGAGGAAAAAAATAATGGTTGCTAAGAGATTCGAACTCTTGC
ATCTTACGATACCTGAGTATTCCCACAGTTAACTGCGGTCAAGATATTTCTTGAATCAGGCGCCTTAGAC
CGCTCGGCCAAACAACCAATTACTTGTTGAGAAATAGAGTATAATTATCCTATAAATATAACGTTTTTGA
ACACACATGAACAAGGAAGTACAGGACAATTGATTTTGAAGAGAATGTGGATTTTGATGTAATTGTTGGG
ATTCCATTTTTAATAAGGCAATAATATTAGGTATGTGGATATACTAGAAGTTCTCCTCGACCGTCGATAT
GCGGTGTGAAATACCGCACAGATGCGTAAGGAGAAAATACCGCATCAGGAAATTGTAAACGTTAATATTT
TGTTAAAATTCGCGTTAAATTTTTGTTAAATCAGCTCATTTTTTAACCAATAGGCCGAAATCGGCAAAAT
CCCTTATAAATCAAAAGAATAGACCGAGATAGGGT
[37 nt withheld, positions 4892-4928]
AAAGAACGTGGACTCCAACGTCAAAGG
[49 nt withheld, positions 4956-5004]
T
[91 nt withheld, positions 5006-5096]
G
[124 nt withheld, positions 5098-5221]
CGCGCCATTCGCCATTCAGGCTGCGCAACTGTTGGGAAGGGCGATCGGTGCGGGCCTCTTCGCTATTACG
CCAGCTGCATTAATGAATCGGCCAACGCGCGGGGAGAGGCGGTTTGCGTATTGGGCGCTCTTCCGCTTCC
TCGCTCACTGACTCGCTGCGCTCGGTCGTTCGGCTGCGGCGAGCGGTATCAGCTCACTCAAAGGCGGTAA
TACGGTTATCCACAGAATCAGGGGATAACGCAGGAAAGAACATGTGAGCAAAAGGCCAGCAAAAGGCCAG
GAACCGTAAAAAGGCCGCGTTGCTGGCGTTTTTCCATAGGCTCGGCCCCCCTGACGAGCATCACAAAAAT
CGACGCTCAAGTCAGAGGTGGCGAAACCCGACAGGACTATAAAGATACCAGGCGTTCCCCCCTGGAAGCT
CCCTCGTGCGCTCTCCTGTTCCGACCCTGCCGCTTACCGGATACCTGTCCGCCTTTCTCCCTTCGGGAAG
CGTGGCGCTTTCTCAATGCTCACGCTGTAGGTATCTCAGTTCGGTGTAGGTCGTTCGCTCCAAGCTGGGC
TGTGTGCACGAACCCCCCGTTCAGCCCGACCGCTGCGCCTTATCCGGTAACTATCGTCTTGAGTCCAACC
CGGTAAGACACGACTTATCGCCACTGGCAGCAGCCACTGGTAACAGGATTAGCAGAGCGAGGTATGTAGG
CGGTGCTACAGAGTTCTTGAAGTGGTGGCCTAACTACGGCTACACTAGAAGGACAGTATTTGGTATCTGC
GCTCTGCTGAAGCCAGTTACCTTCGGAAAAAGAGTTGGTAGCTCTTGATCCGGCAAACAAACCACCGCTG
GTAGCGGTGGTTTTTTTGTTTGCAAGCAGCAGATTACGCGCAGAAAAAAAGGATCTCAAGAAGATCCTTT
GATCTTTTCTACGGGGTCTGACGCTCAGTGGAACGAAAACTCACGTTAAGGGATTTTGGTCATGAGATTA
TCAAAAAGGATCTTCACCTAGATCCTTTTAAATTAAAAATGAAGTTTTAAATCAATCTAAAGTATATATG
AGTAAACTTGGTCTGACAGTTACCAATGCTTAATCAGTGAGGCACCTATCTCAGCGATCTGTCTATTTCG
TTCATCCATAGTTGCCTGACTGCCCGTCGTGTAGATAACTACGATACGGGAGGGCTTACCATCTGGCCCC
AGTGCTGCAATGATACCGCGAGACCCACGCTCACCGGCTCCAGATTTATCAGCAATAAACCAGCCAGCCG
GAAGGGCCGAGCGCAGAAGTGGTCCTGCAACTTTATCCGCCTCCATCCAGTCTATTAATTGTTGCCGGGA
AGCTAGAGTAAGTAGTTCGCCAGTTAATAGTTTGCGCAACGTTGTTGCCATTGCTACAGGCATCGTGGTG
TCACGCTCGTCGTTTGGTATGGCTTCATTCAGCTCCGGTTCCCAACGATCAAGGCGAGTTACATGATCCC
CCATGTTGTGAAAAAAAGCGGTTAGCTCCTTCGGTCCTCCGATCGTTGTCAGAAGTAAGTTGGCCGCAGT
GTTATCACTCATGGTTATGGCAGCACTGCATAATTCTCTTACTGTCATGCCATCCGTAAGATGCTTTTCT
GTGACTGGTGAGTACTCAACCAAGTCATTCTGAGAATAGTGTATGCGGCGACCGAGTTGCTCTTGCCCGG
CGTCAATACGGGATAATACCGCGCCACATAGCAGAACTTTAAAAGTGCTCATCATTGGAAAACGTTCTTC
GGGGCGAAAACTCTCAAGGATCTTACCGCTGTTGAGATCCAGTTCGATGTAACCCACTCGTGCACCCAAC
TGATCTTCAGCATCTTTTACTTTCACCAGCGTTTCTGGGTGAGCAAAAACAGGAAGGCAAAATGCCGCAA
AAAAGGGAATAAGGGCGACACGGAAATGTTGAATACTCATACTCTTCCTTTTTCAATATTATTGAAGCAT
TTATCAGGGTTATTGTCTCATGAGCGGATACATATTTGAATGTATTTAGAAAAATAAACAAATAGGGGTT
CCGCGCACATTTCCCCGAAAAGTGCCACCT
