>Addgene plasmid #74251 | pDA171 | addgene partial sequence | sequence record 141864 | CYC1 5'-GCGTGAATGTAAGCGTGAC-3'
[141 nt withheld, positions 1-141]
TCTTTTGAATTCCATGGTGAAGGGGGCGGCCGCGGAGCCTGCTTTTTTGTACAAACTTGTTTGATTCGAC
CCACCGTCGACGGATCCTTTGTACAATTCATCCATACCATGGGTAATACCAGCAGCAGTAACAAATTCTA
ACAAGACCATGTGGTCTCTCTTTTCGTTTGGATCTTTGGATAAGGCAGATTGATAGGATAAGTAATGGTT
GTCTGGTAACAAGACTGGACCATCACCAATTGGAGTATTTTGTTGATAATGGTCAGCTAATTGAACACCA
CCATCTTCAATGTTGTGTCTAATTTTGAAGTTAGCTTTGATACCATTCTTTTGTTTGTCAGCAGTGATGT
AAACATTGTGAGAGTTATAGTTGTATTCCAATTTGTGACCTAAAATGTTACCATCTTCTTTAAAATCAAT
ACCTTTTAATTCGATTCTATTAACTAAGGTATCACCTTCAAACTTGACTTCAGCTCTGGTCTTGTAGTTA
CCGTCATCTTTGAAAAAAATAGTTCTTTCTTGAACATAACCTTCTGGCATGGCAGACTTGAAA
