>Addgene plasmid #74251 | pDA171 | addgene partial sequence | sequence record 142142 | pBluescript-SK 5'-tctagaactagtggatc-3'
CCCAAGAAGAAGCGGAAGGTGGGGGCTGGTGCTGAACCCAAGAAGAAGCGGAAGGTGGGGGGATCTAGTA
GATCTGCTTCTAAAGGTGAAGAATTATTCACTGGTGTTGTCCCAATTTTGGTTGAATTAGATGGTGATGT
TAATGGTCACAAATTTTCTGTCTCCGGTGAAGGTGAAGGTGATGCTACTTACGGTAAATTGACCTTAAAA
TTGATTTGTACTACTGGTAAATTGCCAGTTCCATGGCCAACCTTAGTCACTACTTTAGGTTATGGTTTGC
AATGTTTTGCTAGATACCCAGATCATATGAAACAACATGACTTTTTCAAGTCTGCCATGCCAGAAGGTTA
TGTTCAAGAAAGAACTATTTTTTTCAAAGATGACGGTAACTACAAGACCAGAGCTGAAGTCAAGTTTGAA
GGTGATACCTTAGTTAATAGAATCGAATTAAAAGGTATTGATTTTAAAGAAGATGGTAACATTTTAGGTC
ACAAATTGGAATACAACTATAACTCTCACAATGTTTACATCACTGCTGACAAACAAAAGAATGGTATCAA
AGCTAACTTCAAAATTAGACACAACATTGAAGATGGTGGTGTTCAATTAGCTGACCATTATCAACAAAAT
ACTCCAATTGGTGATGGTCCAGTCTTGTTACCAGACAACCATTACTTATCCTATCAATCTGCCTTATCCA
AAGATCCAA
